Addgene plasmid #134938: pTKhc-yibDp-GFP-cp6
Purpose: Low phosphate inducible circular permutation of GFP
Depositing lab: Michael Lynch. Depositing organization: Duke University. Publication: Scalable, two-stage, autoinduction of recombinant protein expression in E. coli utilizing phosphate depletion. Menacho-Melgar R, Ye Z, Moreb EA, Yang T, Efromson JP, Decker JS, Wang R, Lynch MD. Biotechnol Bioeng. 2020 May 22. doi: 10.1002/bit.27440. PubMed 32441815.
Backbone
  Vector backbone: pTKHC
  Backbone manufacturer: Twist
  Vector type: Bacterial Expression
Growth in bacteria
  Bacterial resistance: Kanamycin, 50 μg/mL
  Growth temperature: 37°C
  Growth strain: DH5alpha
  Copy number: High Copy
Gene/Insert
  Gene/Insert name: GFPcp6
  Tag / fusion protein: His tag
Resource information
  A portion of this plasmid was derived from a plasmid made by: Twist Bioscience
Terms and licenses: Academic/Nonprofit Terms; Industry Terms: Not Available to Industry
Depositor comments: Please visit https://www.biorxiv.org/content/10.1101/820787v2 for bioRxiv preprint.
How to cite: pTKhc-yibDp-GFP-cp6 was a gift from Michael Lynch (Addgene plasmid # 134938 ; http://n2t.net/addgene:134938 ; RRID:Addgene_134938)
