[The description below was written by a language model from this plasmid's Addgene catalogue record and pLannotate feature annotations shown in this document.]
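Description:
pTKhc-yibDp-GFP-cp6 is a small (about 3.8 kb) bacterial expression plasmid built on the pTKHC high-copy cloning backbone from Twist. It replicates in E. coli from a ColE1/pUC-type origin and is selected with kanamycin through an aph(3')-Ia aminoglycoside phosphotransferase gene. Short remnants of a pBluescript-type multiple cloning site and a lacZα fragment are also detected, and appear to be leftovers of the backbone rather than functional parts.

The payload is GFPcp6, a circularly permuted variant of GFP carrying a His tag. The annotation software recognises the roughly 720 bp coding region as a circularly permuted EGFP derived from Aequorea victoria. The tag is not annotated as a separate feature, so its position relative to the reporter cannot be read from the table. Translation is driven by the efficient ribosome binding site from bacteriophage T7 gene 10, located upstream of the open reading frame. The promoter is not annotated either, but the plasmid name and stated purpose indicate the E. coli yibD promoter, which is induced under low-phosphate conditions; it presumably lies in the unannotated stretch between the upstream terminators and the ribosome binding site. The cassette is insulated by rrnB T1 and T7Te terminators upstream and by an rrnB T1 terminator and a T7 terminator fragment downstream, which limits read-through into and out of the expression unit.

According to the record, the construct provides low-phosphate-inducible expression of this fluorescent reporter. It fits a two-stage autoinduction approach in which cells first grow and then switch on recombinant protein production as phosphate in the medium is depleted, with fluorescence serving as a convenient readout of expression.
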