Features (pLannotate 1.2.2; 11 found; start..end, strand, type, name):
    164..235     +  terminator     rrnB T1 terminator: transcription terminator T1 from the E. coli rrnB gene
    251..278     +  terminator     T7Te terminator: phage T7 early transcription terminator
    571..593     +  RBS            RBS: efficient ribosome binding site from bacteriophage T7 gene 10 (Olins and Rangwala, 1989)
    676..1395    +  CDS            cEGFP: cEGFP is a basic (constitutively fluorescent) green fluorescent protein published in 2008, derived from Aequorea victoria.
   1494..1540    +  terminator     rrnB T1 terminator: transcription terminator T1 from the E. coli rrnB gene
   1589..1611    +  terminator     T7 terminator (fragment): transcription terminator for bacteriophage T7 RNA polymerase
   1876..2464    -  rep_origin     ori: high-copy-number ColE1/pMB1/pBR322/pUC origin of replication
   2600..3415    -  CDS            KanR: aminoglycoside phosphotransferase; aph(3')-Ia; confers resistance to kanamycin in bacteria or G418 (Geneticin®) in eukaryotes
   3531..3553    +  misc_feature   MCS (fragment): pBluescript multiple cloning site
   3553..3599    +  terminator     rrnB T1 terminator: transcription terminator T1 from the E. coli rrnB gene
   3701..3744    -  CDS            lacZα (fragment): LacZα fragment of β-galactosidase; lacZ fragment
>Addgene plasmid #134938 | pTKhc-yibDp-GFP-cp6 | addgene full sequence | sequence record 271203 | Addgene NGS Result
TCCGCCTGACCTATATCAAGCTTCGTCCATTGCATGAGGCTCGTCCTGAATGATATCAAGCTTCGTCCAT
TGCATGAGGCTCGTCCTGAATGATATCAAGCTTCGTCCATTGCATGAGGCTCGTCCTGAATGATATCAAG
CTTGAATTCGTTTGCCCAGGCATCAAATAAAACGAAAGGCTCAGTCGAAAGACTGGGCCTTTCGTTTTAT
CTGTTGTTTGTCGGTGAACGCTCTCTACTAGAGTCACACTGGCTCACCTTCGGGTGGGCCTTTCTGCGTT
TATACACAGCTAACACCACGTCGTCCCTATCTGCTGCCCTAGGTCTATGAGTGGTTGCTGGATAACGTGC
GTAATTGTGCTGATCTCTTATATAGCTGCTCTCATTATCTCTCTACCCTGAAGTGACTCTCTCACCTGTA
AAAATAATATCTCACAGGCTTAATAGTTTCTTAATACAAAGCCTGTAAAACGTCAGGATAACTTCTATAT
TCAGGGAGACCACAACGGTTTCCCTCTACAAATAATTTTGTTTAACTTTGAGACCACAACGGTTTCCCAC
TAGAAATAATTTTGTTTAACTTTAAGAAGGAGATATACATATGGGCAGCAGCCATCACCATCATCACCAC
AGCCTGGAAGTTCTGTTCCAGGGGCCCGGATCCATGAACAGCCACAATGTTTACATCACCGCCGATAAAC
AAAAAAATGGCATTAAAGCGAATTTTAAAATTCGCCACAACGTGGAGGATGGCAGCGTGCAGCTGGCTGA
TCACTACCAGCAAAACACTCCAATCGGTGATGGTCCTGTTCTGCTGCCAGACAATCACTATCTGAGCACG
CAAAGCGTTCTGTCTAAAGATCCGAACGAGAAACGCGATCATATGGTTCTGCTGGAGTTCGTAACCGCAG
CGGGCATCACGCATGGTATGGATGAACTGTACAAAGGTGGTACCGGTGGTTCTATGCGTAAAGGCGAAGA
GCTGTTCACTGGTGTCGTCCCTATTCTGGTGGAACTGGATGGTGATGTCAACGGTCATAAGTTTTCCGTG
CGTGGCGAGGGTGAAGGTGACGCAACTAATGGTAAACTGACGCTGAAGTTCATCTGTACTACTGGTAAAC
TGCCGGTACCTTGGCCGACTCTGGTAACGACGCTGACTTATGGTGTTCAGTGCTTTGCTCGTTATCCGGA
CCATATGAAGCAGCATGACTTCTTCAAGTCCGCCATGCCGGAAGGCTATGTGCAGGAACGCACGATTTCC
TTTAAGGATGACGGCACGTACAAAACGCGTGCGGAAGTGAAATTTGAAGGCGATACCCTGGTAAACCGCA
TTGAGCTGAAAGGCATTGACTTTAAAGAAGACGGCAATATCCTGGGCCATAAGCTGGAATACAATCTCGA
GTAACTCGAGTCTGGTAAAACTAGCATTCGACCTAGCATAACCCCGCGGGGCCTCTTCGGGGGTCTCGCG
GGGTTTTTTGCTGAAAGAAGCTTCAAATAAAACGAAAGGCTCAGTCGAAAGACTGGGCCTTTCGTTTTAT
CTGTTGTTTGTCGCTGCGGCCGGGTCAGGTATGATTTAAATGGTCAGTAACGGGTCTTGAGGGGTTTTTT
GCAATGGGTTCATCCCGTGGGAGGCTAGGTGGAGGCTCAGTGATGATAAGTCTGCGATGGTGGATGCATG
TGTCATGGTCATAGCTGTTTCCTGTGTGAAATTGTTATCCGCTCAGAGGGCACAATCCTATTCCGCGCTA
TCCGACAATCTCCAAGACATTAGGTGGAGTTCAGTTCGGCGTATGGCATATGTCGCTGGAAAGAACATGT
GAGCAAAAGGCCAGCAAAAGGCCAGGAACCGTAAAAAGGCCGCGTTGCTGGCGTTTTTCCATAGGCTCCG
CCCCCCTGACGAGCATCACAAAAATCGACGCTCAAGTCAGAGGTGGCGAAACCCGACAGGACTATAAAGA
TACCAGGCGTTTCCCCCTGGAAGCTCCCTCGTGCGCTCTCCTGTTCCGACCCTGCCGCTTACCGGATACC
TGTCCGCCTTTCTCCCTTCGGGAAGCGTGGCGCTTTCTCATAGCTCACGCTGTAGGTATCTCAGTTCGGT
GTAGGTCGTTCGCTCCAAGCTGGGCTGTGTGCACGAACCCCCCGTTCAGCCCGACCGCTGCGCCTTATCC
GGTAACTATCGTCTTGAGTCCAACCCGGTAAGACACGACTTATCGCCACTGGCAGCAGCCACTGGTAACA
GGATTAGCAGAGCGAGGTATGTAGGCGGTGCTACAGAGTTCTTGAAGTGGTGGCCTAACTACGGCTACAC
TAGAAGAACAGTATTTGGTATCTGCGCTCTGCTGAAGCCAGTTACCTTCGGAAAAAGAGTTGGTAGCTCT
TGATCCGGCAAACAAACCACCGCTGGTAGCGGTGGTTTTTTTGTTTGCAAGCAGCAGATTACGCGCAGAA
AAAAAGGATCTCAAGAAGATCCTTTGATCTTTTCTACGGGGTCTGACGCTCTATTCAACAAAGCCGCCGT
CCCGTCAAGTCAGCGTAAATGGGTAGGGGGCTTCAAATCGTCCGCTCTGCCAGTGTTACAACCAATTAAC
AAATTCTGATTAGAAAAACTCATCGAGCATCAAATGAAACTGCAATTTATTCATATCAGGATTATCAATA
CCATATTTTTGAAAAAGCCGTTTCTGTAATGAAGGAGAAAACTCACCGAGGCAGTTCCATAGGATGGCAA
GATCCTGGTATCGGTCTGCGATTCCGACTCGTCCAACATCAATACAACCTATTAATTTCCCCTCGTCAAA
AATAAGGTTATCAAGTGAGAAATCACCATGAGTGACGACTGAATCCGGTGAGAATGGCAAAAGCTTATGC
ATTTCTTTCCAGACTTGTTCAACAGGCCAGCCATTACGCTCGTCATCAAAATCACTCGCATCAACCAAAC
CGTTATTCATTCGTGATTGCGCCTGAGCGAGACGAAATACGCGATCGCTGTTAAAAGGACAATTACAAAC
AGGAATCGAATGCAACCGGCGCAGGAACACTGCCAGCGCATCAACAATATTTTCACCTGAATCAGGATAT
TCTTCTAATACCTGGAATGCTGTTTTCCCGGGGATCGCAGTGGTGAGTAACCATGCATCATCAGGAGTAC
GGATAAAATGCTTGATGGTCGGAAGAGGCATAAATTCCGTCAGCCAGTTTAGTCTGACCATCTCATCTGT
AACATCATTGGCAACGCTACCTTTGCCATGTTTCAGAAACAACTCTGGCGCATCGGGCTTCCCATACAAT
CGATAGATTGTCGCACCTGATTGCCCGACATTATCGCGAGCCCATTTATACCCATATAAATCAGCATCCA
TGTTGGAATTTAATCGCGGCCTCGAGCAAGACGTTTCCCGTTGAATATGGCTCATAACACCCCTTGTATT
ACTGTTTATGTAAGCAGACAGTTTTATTGTTCATGATGATATATTTTTATCTTGTGCAATGTAACATCAG
AGATTTTGAGACACAACGTGGCTTTCCCCCGCCGCTCTAGAACTAGTGGATCCAAATAAAACGAAAGGCT
CAGTCGAAAGACTGGGCCTTTCGTTTTATCTGTTGTTTGTCGCATTATACGAGACGTCCAGGTTGGGATA
CCTGAAACAAAACCCATCGTACGGCCAAGGAAGTCTCCAATAACTGTGATCCACCACAAGCGCCAGGGTT
TTCCCAGTCACGACGTTGTAAAACGACGGCCAGTCATGCATAATCCGCACGCATCTGGAATAAGGAAGTG
CCAT
